>Addgene plasmid #46863 | pCMV4Neo-murine IL-17RASEFIR-HA | addgene partial sequence | sequence record 68235 | hGH-pA-R 5'-CCAGCTTGGTTCCCAATAGA-3'
CCCTTGCTCCATACCACCCCCCTCCACCCCATAATATTATAGAAGGACACCTAGTCAGACAAAATGATGC
AACTTAATTTTATTAGGACAAGGCTGGTGGGCACTGGAGTGGCAACTTCCAGGGCCAGGAGAGGCACTGG
GGAGGGGTCACAGGGATGCCACCCGGGTCACTGAGCAGCGTAATCTGGAACGTCATATGGATAGGATCCT
GCATAGTCCGGGACGTCATAGGGATAGCCCGCATAGTCAGGAACATCGTATGGGTAAAATCTAGAGGAGG
GATTCTGCTCTTCTGGGGTGGGTCTCCGTGGCTCCAAGCTGTTCCAGCCAGGGTTCTTCTCGAGCTCCCA
GAAGAAAAGCTGCCTCTGGAGCTTCCTCAGGCTCCGTAGTTCCTCAGGAGAGAGAGACTCAACGGGCTCA
CCCAGTTCTAGCTCTTCCTCCTCCGTGAGCCACTCGGGGGGCTGCGGGGAGCTCCTGGAGATGTAGCCCT
GGTCCGACTGCACCGACTGCCGCTGCTCCTCCTCAGAGGGTGTGCAGCCCTCGAGGACCACCTCTGGCCT
CGGCCAGCTCTCCAGGGGCTGTCCACTCAGGCTCTGCTGCAGCACCGAGAGCATTAGGCTTTCTAGCTGC
TCTCTTGCATCGCCTTGGAGGTGGTCAGGTGACATCATTGGGGTGCTACAGAGTGGCAAGTCATCTGAGT
CCACGGGGAGGCAAAGGATGCTGTTCCTCTGGACCCCCAGCAGCGGGCAAGCCTCGCTGTCCTCTGTCAT
GGGCAGCTGGGCAGCTGCTCCACTGCCGTCTGGGAGATGGAG
