>Addgene plasmid #46863 | pCMV4Neo-murine IL-17RASEFIR-HA | addgene partial sequence | sequence record 68255 | mIL-17RA-R1 5'-GTTCTCACGCTCGAACCAGT-3'
GCACAGCCTCCTTGAGCTGCCGGCCACTAGGGCTCTGCAGGTAATTGTCCCCTGTGAGCTCTCTGACATG
GTGCATCCGGCCGGGTTCAAACATCTCCAGGTCCTGGATCCGGAAGTAAACCTCCTCAAATCTGTCCATG
AGTGGGTACCTGGAGGTGATGTTGAAGAGGTCGGGGACATCCCTCTCACTACAGATGCCACTGAAGTAGC
AAACAACGTAGGTGCCGAAGCAGGCTGGCCTCTTGAAGTCTGGCAGGATCATGTTCATATAGAGGGGGTG
GTCGGCCGAGTAGACGATCCAGACCTTCCTGGGCCTCAGGGGTGGGGGAGTCAGGTCTGCTACGGGCAAG
ATGCCATTGATTTTGGAGTCATCACCATGTTTCTCTTGATCGGCGCCAGAAAGCCTCCAGGTCATACAGA
TGATCAGCACGATGACAGATCCCACCAGCAGAATGGCGATGAGTGTGATGAGGCCATACACCCACAGGGG
AATGTAGTCTGCAACTGGCTTGGGAACTGTGGTATTTGAGATTACTGGGCAGGGCACAGTCACAGCGTGT
CTCAAACAGTCATTTAGGCAGCTGCTGAAGAAGGGCTGGACCTGCACGTGGTGATGGCAGCACCAGTGAA
ACTTGCTTAGAGTGAATGTGACATTAGCTCGCTGATGGAATTCTTCTTGCCTGGGCGCAAATATTTGTTT
AACGACATCAAAGCAGCTGTGGTTCTCTGAGTCGGAGAAACTTTCCAGCAGGACCTGGTAGGGGGTGGAT
TCATTCCACAGGGTGAAGTCCACTCGCAGATGCTGTGTGTCCAAGGTCTCCACAGTGATGTTGGG
