[The description below was written by a language model from this plasmid's Addgene catalogue record.]
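Description:
pCMV4Neo-murine IL-17RASEFIR-HA is a mammalian expression plasmid built on the pCMV4-Neo backbone, with a total size of about 8.1 kb (a roughly 5.75 kb backbone carrying an insert of about 2.4 kb). It is propagated in E. coli as a high-copy plasmid under ampicillin selection. It also carries a neomycin resistance marker, so transfected mammalian cells can be selected with G418, for example to derive stable lines. The record gives only catalogue fields and no feature table, so the specific origin of replication, polyadenylation signal and other backbone elements are not stated.

The payload is mouse Il17ra, encoding the IL-17 receptor A subunit, with the SEFIR domain deleted (amino acids 394–485). Expression is driven by the CMV promoter, a strong constitutive promoter in most mammalian cell types. The coding sequence was inserted by restriction cloning between HindIII and XbaI sites, both of which are retained. The XbaI site lies just upstream of a 3x HA sequence, so the receptor is produced with a C-terminal triple HA epitope tag that allows detection or immunoprecipitation with anti-HA antibodies.

The SEFIR domain is a conserved cytoplasmic motif of IL-17 receptor family members that is generally understood to mediate interaction with downstream signalling adaptors. This deletion mutant therefore serves as a structure–function tool. It lets users test whether the SEFIR region is needed for IL-17-dependent signal transduction and target gene induction, typically by comparison with wild-type receptor or other receptor mutants.
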