Addgene plasmid #46863: pCMV4Neo-murine IL-17RASEFIR-HA
Purpose: expresses mouse IL-17RA with SEFIR deletion
Depositing lab: Sarah Gaffen. Depositing organization: University at Buffalo (SUNY Buffalo). Publication: Distinct functional motifs within the IL-17 receptor regulate signal transduction and target gene expression. Maitra A, Shen F, Hanel W, Mossman K, Tocker J, Swart D, Gaffen SL. Proc Natl Acad Sci U S A. 2007 May 1;104(18):7506-11. Epub 2007 Apr 24. 10.1073/pnas.0611589104 PubMed 17456598.
Backbone
  Vector backbone: pCMV4-Neo
  Backbone size w/o insert (bp): 5750
  Total vector size (bp): 8100
  Vector type: Mammalian Expression
  Selectable markers: Neomycin (select with G418)
Growth in bacteria
  Bacterial resistance: Ampicillin, 100 μg/mL
  Growth temperature: 37°C
  Growth strain: DH5alpha
  Copy number: High Copy
Gene/Insert
  Gene/Insert name: IL-17RA-delta-SEFIR
  Species: M. musculus (mouse)
  Insert size (bp): 2400
  Mutation: Deletion of SEFIR domain (AA 394-485)
  Entrez Gene: Il17ra (a.k.a. AW538159, Cdw217, Il17r, VDw217)
  Promoter: CMV
  Tag / fusion protein: 3x HA (C terminal on insert)
  Cloning method: Restriction Enzyme; 5′ cloning site Hind III (not destroyed); 3′ cloning site Xba (upstream of 3xHA site) (not destroyed)
  Sequencing primers: 5′ GAACCGTCAGAATTG; 3′ CTTCCAAGGCCAGGAGAG
Terms and licenses: Academic/Nonprofit Terms; Industry Terms: Not Available to Industry
How to cite: pCMV4Neo-murine IL-17RASEFIR-HA was a gift from Sarah Gaffen (Addgene plasmid # 46863 ; http://n2t.net/addgene:46863 ; RRID:Addgene_46863)
